Addgene plasmid #207128: pmirGLO-3'UTR mouse Il13 5xBoxB
Purpose: Tethered luciferase reporter for mouse Il13 BoxB
Depositing lab: Silvia Monticelli. Publication: The mRNA methyltransferase Mettl3 modulates cytokine mRNA stability and limits functional responses in mast cells. Leoni C, Bataclan M, Ito-Kureha T, Heissmeyer V, Monticelli S. Nat Commun. 2023 Jun 29;14(1):3862. doi: 10.1038/s41467-023-39614-y. PubMed 37386028.
Backbone
  Vector backbone: pmirGLO Dual-Luciferase miRNA Target Expression Vector
  Backbone manufacturer: Promega
  Backbone size w/o insert (bp): 7362
  Total vector size (bp): 8091
  Modifications to backbone: added EcoRI and SmaI restriction enzyme sites in the multiple cloning site
  Vector type: Mammalian Expression, Luciferase
Growth in bacteria
  Bacterial resistance: Ampicillin, 100 μg/mL
  Growth temperature: 37°C
  Growth strain: NEB Stable
  Copy number: High Copy
Gene/Insert
  Gene/Insert name: Interleukin 13 (Il13) 3'UTR
  Species: M. musculus (mouse)
  Insert size (bp): 741
  GenBank ID: NM_008355.3
  Entrez Gene: Il13 (a.k.a. Il-13)
  Tag / fusion protein: 5xBoxB (C terminal on insert)
  Cloning method: Restriction Enzyme; 5′ cloning site EcoRI (not destroyed); 3′ cloning site XbaI (not destroyed)
  Sequencing primers: 5′ AGAAGCTGCGCGGTGGTGTTGTG
Terms and licenses: Academic/Nonprofit Terms; Industry Terms: Not Available to Industry
How to cite: pmirGLO-3'UTR mouse Il13 5xBoxB was a gift from Silvia Monticelli (Addgene plasmid # 207128 ; http://n2t.net/addgene:207128 ; RRID:Addgene_207128)
