[The description below was written by a language model from this plasmid's Addgene catalogue record and pLannotate feature annotations shown in this document.]
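Description:
pmirGLO-3'UTR mouse Il13 5xBoxB is a mammalian dual-luciferase reporter plasmid built on Promega's pmirGLO miRNA target expression vector, whose multiple cloning site was modified by adding EcoRI and SmaI sites. It is propagated in E. coli through a high-copy ColE1/pUC-type origin with ampicillin selection (AmpR under its bla promoter). A ColE1 cer site is also annotated, which helps keep the plasmid monomeric.

The primary reporter is the synthetic firefly luciferase gene luc2, driven by the mouse PGK promoter. Downstream of its coding sequence, the mouse Il13 3'UTR (about 741 bp, cloned EcoRI to XbaI) has been inserted. It is followed by five boxB hairpins, all annotated in the feature table just before the remaining cloning site and the SV40 late poly(A) signal. The Il13 UTR is not labelled by the automated annotation but corresponds to the unannotated stretch between luc2 and the boxB array. Several short hits there and elsewhere (β-globin and PGK poly(A) fragments, SET1, T7 terminator, tnpA) look like fragmentary matches rather than functional parts. A second cassette uses the SV40 enhancer/early promoter to express humanised Renilla luciferase adjacent to a neomycin phosphotransferase sequence, ending in a synthetic poly(A) signal. This provides an internal normalisation control and potential G418 selection.

BoxB hairpins are bound by the λN peptide, so a protein fused to λN can be artificially tethered to the luc2-Il13 3'UTR transcript. Its effect on mRNA stability or translation is then read as the firefly/Renilla ratio. The associated work concerns Mettl3-dependent control of cytokine mRNA stability in mast cells. The sequenced record (8,319 nt) is somewhat longer than the catalogued total of 8,091 bp.
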