Features (pLannotate 1.2.2; 27 found; start..end, strand, type, name):
     17..66      +  CDS            SET1 (fragment): solubility-enhancement tag derived from T7 phage gene 10B
     74..93      +  terminator     T7 terminator (fragment): transcription terminator for bacteriophage T7 RNA polymerase
    115..236     -  polyA_signal   SV40 poly(A) signal: SV40 polyadenylation signal
    259..327     -  CDS            large T antigen (fragment): large T antigen from SV40 (simian virus 40)
    332..364     +  rep_origin     M13 ori (fragment): M13 bacteriophage origin of replication; arrow indicates direction of (+) strand synthesis
    365..416     -  misc_feature   bom (fragment): basis of mobility region from pBR322
    481..838     +  promoter       SV40 promoter: SV40 enhancer and early promoter
    889..1821    +  CDS            hRluc: Renilla luciferase human codon-optimized
   1872..2664    +  CDS            NeoR/KanR (fragment): aminoglycoside phosphotransferase from Tn5; aph(3')-II (or nptII); confers resistance to neomycin, kanamycin, and G418 (Geneticin®)
   2728..2776    +  polyA_signal   poly(A) signal: synthetic polyadenylation signal
   2797..2889    -  CDS            tnpA (fragment): TN5P_ECOLX - Also known as tnp. Experimental evidence at protein level: Swiss-Prot protein existence level 1. Mediates transposition of transposon Tn5 by a 'cut and paste' mechanism. First, the monomeric transposase binds the 19 bp inverted DNA repeats flanking the transposon. Then, dimerization of the DNA- bound transposase creates a synaptic DNA complex. After nicking of the first DNA strand, excision of the transposon proceeds through a series of intermediates. The transposase then mediates the insertion of the transposon at a new site by strand transfer. The activity of the wild- type tran
   2932..3036    +  promoter       AmpR promoter: bla
   3037..3897    +  CDS            AmpR: β-lactamase; bla; confers resistance to ampicillin, carbenicillin, and related antibiotics
   4055..4643    -  rep_origin     ori: high-copy-number ColE1/pMB1/pBR322/pUC origin of replication
   4759..5042    +  misc_feature   cer region: ColE1-derived recombination site that helps to maintain plasmids as monomers
   5099..5598    +  promoter       PGK promoter: mouse phosphoglycerate kinase 1 promoter
   5645..7297    +  CDS            luciferase: firefly luciferase synthetic luc2 version of the luciferase gene
   7502..7522    -  polyA_signal   PGK poly(A) signal (fragment): mouse phosphoglycerate kinase 1 polyadenylation signal
   8079..8106    +  polyA_signal   β-globin poly(A) (fragment): human β-globin polyadenylation signal
   8113..8131    +  protein_bind   boxB: λ N peptide binding site consisting of an RNA hairpin within the N-utliization (nut) site of the λ bacteriophage transcript (Tan and Frankel, 1995) λN peptide
   8137..8159    +  polyA_signal   β-globin poly(A) (fragment): human β-globin polyadenylation signal
   8157..8175    +  protein_bind   boxB: λ N peptide binding site consisting of an RNA hairpin within the N-utliization (nut) site of the λ bacteriophage transcript (Tan and Frankel, 1995) λN peptide
   8181..8199    +  protein_bind   boxB: λ N peptide binding site consisting of an RNA hairpin within the N-utliization (nut) site of the λ bacteriophage transcript (Tan and Frankel, 1995) λN peptide
   8220..8242    +  polyA_signal   β-globin poly(A) (fragment): human β-globin polyadenylation signal
   8240..8258    +  protein_bind   boxB: λ N peptide binding site consisting of an RNA hairpin within the N-utliization (nut) site of the λ bacteriophage transcript (Tan and Frankel, 1995) λN peptide
   8264..8282    +  protein_bind   boxB: λ N peptide binding site consisting of an RNA hairpin within the N-utliization (nut) site of the λ bacteriophage transcript (Tan and Frankel, 1995) λN peptide
   8306..10      +  misc_feature   MCS (fragment) (across the origin): pUC18/19 multiple cloning site
>Addgene plasmid #207128 | pmirGLO-3'UTR mouse Il13 5xBoxB | addgene full sequence | sequence record 416499 | Addgene NGS Result
CATGCAAGCTGATCCGGCTGCTAACAAAGCCCGAAAGGAAGCTGAGTTGGCTGCTGCCACCGCTGAGCAA
TAACTAGCATAACCCCTTGGGGCGGCCGCTTCGAGCAGACATGATAAGATACATTGATGAGTTTGGACAA
ACCACAACTAGAATGCAGTGAAAAAAATGCTTTATTTGTGAAATTTGTGATGCTATTGCTTTATTTGTAA
CCATTATAAGCTGCAATAAACAAGTTAACAACAACAATTGCATTCATTTTATGTTTCAGGTTCAGGGGGA
GATGTGGGAGGTTTTTTTAAGCAAGTAAAACCTCTACAAATGTGGTAAAATCGAATTTTAACAAAATATT
AACGCTTACAATTTCCTGATGCGGTATTTTCTCCTTACGCATCTGTGCGGTATTTCACACCGCATACGCG
GATCTGCGCAGCACCATGGCCTGAAATAACCTCTGAAAGAGGAACTTGGTTAGGTACCTTCTGAGGCGGA
AAGAACCAGCTGTGGAATGTGTGTCAGTTAGGGTGTGGAAAGTCCCCAGGCTCCCCAGCAGGCAGAAGTA
TGCAAAGCATGCATCTCAATTAGTCAGCAACCAGGTGTGGAAAGTCCCCAGGCTCCCCAGCAGGCAGAAG
TATGCAAAGCATGCATCTCAATTAGTCAGCAACCATAGTCCCGCCCCTAACTCCGCCCATCCCGCCCCTA
ACTCCGCCCAGTTCCGCCCATTCTCCGCCCCATGGCTGACTAATTTTTTTTATTTATGCAGAGGCCGAGG
CCGCCTCGGCCTCTGAGCTATTCCAGAAGTAGTGAGGAGGCTTTTTTGGAGGCCTAGGCTTTTGCAAAAA
GCTTGATTCTTCTGACACAACAGTCTCGAACCAAAGGCTGGAGCCACCATGGCTTCCAAGGTGTACGACC
CCGAGCAACGCAAACGCATGATCACTGGGCCTCAGTGGTGGGCTCGCTGCAAGCAAATGAACGTGCTGGA
CTCCTTCATCAACTACTATGATTCCGAGAAGCACGCCGAGAACGCCGTGATTTTTCTGCATGGTAACGCT
GCCTCCAGCTACCTGTGGAGGCACGTCGTGCCTCACATCGAGCCCGTGGCTAGATGCATCATCCCTGATC
TGATCGGAATGGGTAAGTCCGGCAAGAGCGGGAATGGCTCATATCGCCTCCTGGATCACTACAAGTACCT
CACCGCTTGGTTCGAGCTGCTGAACCTTCCAAAGAAAATCATCTTTGTGGGCCACGACTGGGGGGCTTGT
CTGGCCTTTCACTACTCCTACGAGCACCAAGACAAGATCAAGGCCATCGTCCATGCTGAGAGTGTCGTGG
ACGTGATCGAGTCCTGGGACGAGTGGCCTGACATCGAGGAGGATATCGCCCTGATCAAGAGCGAAGAGGG
CGAGAAAATGGTGCTTGAGAATAACTTCTTCGTCGAGACCATGCTCCCAAGCAAGATCATGCGGAAACTG
GAGCCTGAGGAGTTCGCTGCCTACCTGGAGCCATTCAAGGAGAAGGGCGAGGTTAGACGGCCTACCCTCT
CCTGGCCTCGCGAGATCCCTCTCGTTAAGGGAGGCAAGCCCGACGTCGTCCAGATTGTCCGCAACTACAA
CGCCTACCTTCGGGCCAGCGACGATCTGCCTAAGATGTTCATCGAGTCCGACCCTGGGTTCTTTTCCAAC
GCTATTGTCGAGGGAGCTAAGAAGTTCCCTAACACCGAGTTCGTGAAGGTGAAGGGCCTCCACTTCAGCC
AGGAGGACGCTCCAGATGAAATGGGTAAGTACATCAAGAGCTTCGTGGAGCGCGTGCTGAAGAACGAGCA
GACCGGTGGTGGGAGCGGAGGTGGCGGATCAGGTGGCGGAGGCTCCGGAGGGATTGAACAAGATGGATTG
CACGCAGGTTCTCCGGCCGCTTGGGTGGAGAGGCTATTCGGCTATGACTGGGCACAACAGACAATCGGCT
GCTCTGATGCCGCCGTGTTCCGGCTGTCAGCGCAGGGGCGCCCGGTTCTTTTTGTCAAGACCGACCTGTC
CGGTGCCCTGAATGAACTGCAGGACGAGGCAGCGCGGCTATCGTGGCTGGCCACGACGGGCGTTCCTTGC
GCAGCTGTGCTCGACGTTGTCACTGAAGCGGGAAGGGACTGGCTGCTATTGGGCGAAGTGCCGGGGCAGG
ATCTCCTGTCATCTCACCTTGCTCCTGCCGAGAAAGTATCCATCATGGCTGATGCAATGCGGCGGCTGCA
TACGCTTGATCCGGCTACCTGCCCATTCGACCACCAAGCGAAACATCGCATCGAGCGAGCACGTACTCGG
ATGGAAGCCGGTCTTGTCGATCAGGATGATCTGGACGAAGAGCATCAGGGGCTCGCGCCAGCCGAACTGT
TCGCCAGGCTCAAGGCGCGCATGCCCGACGGCGAGGATCTCGTCGTGACCCATGGCGATGCCTGCTTGCC
GAATATCATGGTGGAAAATGGCCGCTTTTCTGGATTCATCGACTGTGGCCGGCTGGGTGTGGCGGACCGC
TATCAGGACATAGCGTTGGCTACCCGTGATATTGCTGAAGAGCTTGGCGGCGAATGGGCTGACCGCTTCC
TCGTGCTTTACGGTATCGCCGCTCCCGATTCGCAGCGCATCGCCTTCTATCGCCTTCTTGACGAGTTCTT
CTGAGCGGGACTCTGGGGTTCGAAATGACCGACCAAGCGACGCCCAACCTGCCATCACGATGGCCGCAAT
AAAATATCTTTATTTTCATTACATCTGTGTGTTGGTTTTTTGTGTGAATCGATAGCGATAAGGATCCTCT
TTGCGCTTGCGTTTTCCCTTGTCCAGATAGCCCAGTAGCTGACATTCATCCGGGGTCAGCACCGTTTCTG
CGGACTGGCTTTCTACGTAATGGTTTCTTAGACGTCAGGTGGCACTTTTCGGGGAAATGTGCGCGGAACC
CCTATTTGTTTATTTTTCTAAATACATTCAAATATGTATCCGCTCATGAGACAATAACCCTGATAAATGC
TTCAATAATATTGAAAAAGGAAGAGTATGAGTATTCAACATTTCCGTGTCGCCCTTATTCCCTTTTTTGC
GGCATTTTGCCTTCCTGTTTTTGCTCACCCAGAAACGCTGGTGAAAGTAAAAGATGCTGAAGATCAGTTG
GGTGCACGAGTGGGTTACATCGAACTGGATCTCAACAGCGGTAAGATCCTTGAGAGTTTTCGCCCCGAAG
AACGTTTTCCAATGATGAGCACTTTCAAAGTTCTGCTATGTGGCGCGGTATTATCCCGTATTGACGCCGG
GCAAGAGCAACTCGGTCGCCGCATACACTATTCTCAGAATGACTTGGTTGAGTACTCACCAGTCACAGAA
AAGCATCTTACGGATGGCATGACAGTAAGAGAATTATGCAGTGCTGCCATAACCATGAGTGATAACACTG
CGGCCAACTTACTTCTGACAACTATCGGAGGACCGAAGGAGCTAACCGCTTTTTTGCACAACATGGGGGA
TCATGTAACTCGCCTTGATCGTTGGGAACCGGAGCTGAATGAAGCCATACCAAACGACGAGCGTGACACC
ACGATGCCTGTAGCAATGGCAACAACGTTGCGCAAACTATTAACTGGCGAACTACTTACTCTAGCTTCCC
GGCAACAATTAATAGACTGGATGGAGGCGGATAAAGTTGCAGGACCACTTCTGCGCTCGGCCCTTCCGGC
TGGCTGGTTTATTGCTGATAAATCTGGAGCCGGTGAGCGTGGGTCTCGCGGTATCATTGCAGCACTGGGG
CCAGATGGTAAGCCCTCCCGTATCGTAGTTATCTACACGACGGGGAGTCAGGCAACTATGGATGAACGAA
ATAGACAGATCGCTGAGATAGGTGCCTCACTGATTAAGCATTGGTAATTCGAAATGACCGACCAAGCGAC
GCCCAACCGGTATCAGCTCACTCAAAGGCGGTAATACGGTTATCCACAGAATCAGGGGATAACGCAGGAA
AGAACATGTGAGCAAAAGGCCAGCAAAAGGCCAGGAACCGTAAAAAGGCCGCGTTGCTGGCGTTTTTCCA
TAGGCTCCGCCCCCCTGACGAGCATCACAAAAATCGACGCTCAAGTCAGAGGTGGCGAAACCCGACAGGA
CTATAAAGATACCAGGCGTTTCCCCCTGGAAGCTCCCTCGTGCGCTCTCCTGTTCCGACCCTGCCGCTTA
CCGGATACCTGTCCGCCTTTCTCCCTTCGGGAAGCGTGGCGCTTTCTCATAGCTCACGCTGTAGGTATCT
CAGTTCGGTGTAGGTCGTTCGCTCCAAGCTGGGCTGTGTGCACGAACCCCCCGTTCAGCCCGACCGCTGC
GCCTTATCCGGTAACTATCGTCTTGAGTCCAACCCGGTAAGACACGACTTATCGCCACTGGCAGCAGCCA
CTGGTAACAGGATTAGCAGAGCGAGGTATGTAGGCGGTGCTACAGAGTTCTTGAAGTGGTGGCCTAACTA
CGGCTACACTAGAAGGACAGTATTTGGTATCTGCGCTCTGCTGAAGCCAGTTACCTTCGGAAAAAGAGTT
GGTAGCTCTTGATCCGGCAAACAAACCACCGCTGGTAGCGGTGGTTTTTTTGTTTGCAAGCAGCAGATTA
CGCGCAGAAAAAAAGGATTTCAAGAAGATCCTTTGATCTTTTCTACGGGGTCTGACGCTCAGTGGAACGA
AAACTCACGTTAAGGGATTTTGGTCATGAGATTATCAAAAAGGATCTTCACCTAGATCCTTTTATAGTCC
GGAAATACAGGAACGCACGCTGGATGGCCCTTCGCTGGGATGGTGAAACCATGAAAAATGGCAGCTTCAG
TGGATTAAGTGGGGGTAATGTGGCCTGTACCCTCTGGTTGCATAGGTATTCATACGGTTAAAATTTATCA
GGCGCGATTGCGGCAGTTTTTCGGGTGGTTTGTTGCCATTTTTACCTGTCTGCTGCCGTGATCGCGCTGA
ACGCGTTTTAGCGGTGCGTACAATTAAGGGATTATGGTAAATCCACTTACTGTCTGCCCTCGTAGCCATC
GAGATAAACCGCAGTACTCCGGCCACGATGCGTCCGGCGTAGAGGATCGAGATCTACCGGGTAGGGGAGG
CGCTTTTCCCAAGGCAGTCTGGAGCATGCGCTTTAGCAGCCCCGCTGGGCACTTGGCGCTACACAAGTGG
CCTCTGGCCTCGCACACATTCCACATCCACCGGTAGGCGCCAACCGGCTCCGTTCTTTGGTGGCCCCTTC
GCGCCACCTTCTACTCCTCCCCTAGTCAGGAAGTTCCCCCCCGCCCCGCAGCTCGCGTCGTGCAGGACGT
GACAAATGGAAGTAGCACGTCTCACTAGTCTCGTGCAGATGGACAGCACCGCTGAGCAATGGAAGCGGGT
AGGCCTTTGGGGCAGCGGCCAATAGCAGCTTTGCTCCTTCGCTTTCTGGGCTCAGAGGCTGGGAAGGGGT
GGGTCCGGGGGCGGGCTCAGGGGCGGGCTCAGGGGCGGGGCGGGCGCCCGAAGGTCCTCCGGAGGCCCGG
CATTCTGCACGCTTCAAAAGCGCACGTCTGCCGCGCTGTTCTCCTCTTCCTCATCTCCGGGCCTTTCGAC
CTGCAGCCCAAGCTTGGCAATCCGGTACTGTTGGTAAAGCCACCATGGAAGATGCCAAAAACATTAAGAA
GGGCCCAGCGCCATTCTACCCACTCGAAGACGGGACCGCCGGCGAGCAGCTGCACAAAGCCATGAAGCGC
TACGCCCTGGTGCCCGGCACCATCGCCTTTACCGACGCACATATCGAGGTGGACATTACCTACGCCGAGT
ACTTCGAGATGAGCGTTCGGCTGGCAGAAGCTATGAAGCGCTATGGGCTGAATACAAACCATCGGATCGT
GGTGTGCAGCGAGAATAGCTTGCAGTTCTTCATGCCCGTGTTGGGTGCCCTGTTCATCGGTGTGGCTGTG
GCCCCAGCTAACGACATCTACAACGAGCGCGAGCTGCTGAACAGCATGGGCATCAGCCAGCCCACCGTCG
TATTCGTGAGCAAGAAAGGGCTGCAAAAGATCCTCAACGTGCAAAAGAAGCTACCGATCATACAAAAGAT
CATCATCATGGATAGCAAGACCGACTACCAGGGCTTCCAAAGCATGTACACCTTCGTGACTTCCCATTTG
CCACCCGGCTTCAACGAGTACGACTTCGTGCCCGAGAGCTTCGACCGGGACAAAACCATCGCCCTGATCA
TGAACAGTAGTGGCAGTACCGGATTGCCCAAGGGCGTAGCCCTACCGCACCGCACCGCTTGTGTCCGATT
CAGTCATGCCCGCGACCCCATCTTCGGCAACCAGATCATCCCCGACACCGCTATCCTCAGCGTGGTGCCA
TTTCACCACGGCTTCGGCATGTTCACCACGCTGGGCTACTTGATCTGCGGCTTTCGGGTCGTGCTCATGT
ACCGCTTCGAGGAGGAGCTATTCTTGCGCAGCTTGCAAGACTATAAGATTCAATCTGCCCTGCTGGTGCC
CACACTATTTAGCTTCTTCGCTAAGAGCACTCTCATCGACAAGTACGACCTAAGCAACTTGCACGAGATC
GCCAGCGGCGGGGCGCCGCTCAGCAAGGAGGTAGGTGAGGCCGTGGCCAAACGCTTCCACCTACCAGGCA
TCCGCCAGGGCTACGGCCTGACAGAAACAACCAGCGCCATTCTGATCACCCCCGAAGGGGACGACAAGCC
TGGCGCAGTAGGCAAGGTGGTGCCCTTCTTCGAGGCTAAGGTGGTGGACTTGGACACCGGTAAGACACTG
GGTGTGAACCAGCGCGGCGAGCTGTGCGTCCGTGGCCCCATGATCATGAGCGGCTACGTTAACAACCCCG
AGGCTACAAACGCTCTCATCGACAAGGACGGCTGGCTGCACAGCGGCGACATCGCCTACTGGGACGAGGA
CGAGCACTTCTTCATCGTGGACCGGCTGAAGAGCCTGATCAAATACAAGGGCTACCAGGTAGCCCCAGCC
GAACTGGAGAGCATCCTGCTGCAACACCCCAACATCTTCGACGCCGGGGTCGCCGGCCTGCCCGACGACG
ATGCCGGCGAGCTGCCCGCCGCAGTCGTCGTGCTGGAACACGGTAAAACCATGACCGAGAAGGAGATCGT
GGACTATGTGGCCAGCCAGGTTACAACCGCCAAGAAGCTGCGCGGTGGTGTTGTGTTCGTGGACGAGGTG
CCTAAAGGACTGACCGGCAAGTTGGACGCCCGCAAGATCCGCGAGATTCTCATTAAGGCCAAGAAGGGCG
GCAAGATCGCCGTGTAATTCTAGTTGTTTAAACGAGCTCGCTAGCGAATTCTGAGGAGAGACCATCCCTG
GGCATCTCAGCTGTGGACTCATTTTCCTTTCTCACATCAGACTTTGCTGGGGAGAGGCAGGGAGGAGGGT
TGAGGAGGAAGGGAGATGCCTCAGCTTTGGCCTCAGCCTGCACTGCCTGCCTAGTGCTCAGGGTCTCAGC
CTGGCAACACCCCCACCCCACCCCCACCCCCGCCGCCCCATCCCATCCCTACAGAAAACTGCAGCAAGAC
CGTGAGTCCAGCCTGTGGCCTGGTCCACACAGGGCAACTGAGGCAGGCAGCAGCTTGAGCACATTTCTTC
TTGATCTTATTTATTATGGTTGTGTGTTATTTAAATGAGTCTGTCAGTATCCCGGTGGGGACATGGTTTG
CTGCCTATGCCCTGGGGGCTCCAGCATTGAAGCAGTGGGCTCTGGGGTCCCTGGCAATATTACTGTATAC
ATAACTCTGCTACCTCACTGTAGCCTCCAGGTCTCACCCCAGGCAGGAGATGGGAGGGGAGGCCAGAGCA
ACACTCCTGTCTGCCACGGCAGCAACCAGCCCTCAGCCATGAAATAACTTATTGTTTTGTTCTTATATTT
AAAGTATTAAATAGCTTAGCAAAGAGTTAATAATATATGGAAGAATGGCCTGTTACACTCAAGGTGATGT
GTAGTGAATGGGGGGAGGGTGGTGGGTTTGTCACTGAACAAACTTTTCATTGACTGTCAAACTAGAAACC
GGAAATAAAGATGGTGACAGATTCTAGATTCCCTAAGTCCAACTACTAAACTGGGGATTCCTGGGCCCTG
AAGAAGGGCCCCTCGACTAAGTCCAACTACTAAACTGGGCCCTGAAGAAGGGCCCATATAGGGCCCTGAA
GAAGGGCCCTATCGAGGATATTATCTCGACTAAGTCCAACTACTAAACTGGGCCCTGAAGAAGGGCCCAT
ATAGGGCCCTGAAGAAGGGCCCTATCGAGGATATTATCTCGAGTCAGTCGACCTGCAGG
